Addgene plasmid #130153: pRDAX-405 FLAG Venus210[1] Stuffer/InteinC Venus210[2]
Purpose: PPI (BiFC/TriFC) assay vector
Depositing lab: Gary Lewin. Depositing organization: Max-Delbrueck-Centrum fuer Molekulare Medizin (MDC).
Backbone
  Vector backbone: pEGFP-N1 U55762 Clontech
  Vector type: Mammalian Expression
Growth in bacteria
  Bacterial resistance: Kanamycin, 50 μg/mL
  Growth temperature: 37°C
  Growth strain: DH5alpha
  Copy number: High Copy
Gene/Insert
  Gene/Insert name: Venus
  Species: M. musculus (mouse)
  Cloning method: Restriction Enzyme; 5′ cloning site unknown (unknown if destroyed); 3′ cloning site unknown (unknown if destroyed)
Terms and licenses: Academic/Nonprofit Terms; Industry Terms: Not Available to Industry
How to cite: pRDAX-405 FLAG Venus210[1] Stuffer/InteinC Venus210[2] was a gift from Gary Lewin (Addgene plasmid # 130153 ; http://n2t.net/addgene:130153 ; RRID:Addgene_130153)
