[The description below was written by a language model from this plasmid's Addgene catalogue record and pLannotate feature annotations shown in this document.]
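Description:
pRDAX-405 FLAG Venus210[1] Stuffer/InteinC Venus210[2] is a mammalian expression plasmid of about 5.2 kb built on the Clontech pEGFP-N1 backbone. It is intended as an assay vector for detecting protein–protein interactions by bimolecular or trimolecular fluorescence complementation (BiFC/TriFC). It replicates in E. coli at high copy from a ColE1/pUC-type origin and also carries an f1 origin. Selection relies on the Tn5 NeoR/KanR gene, which sits behind tandem bacterial (bla) and SV40 early promoters and ends at an HSV TK polyadenylation signal. This marker gives kanamycin resistance in bacteria and can support G418 selection in mammalian cells.

The payload is driven by the CMV immediate-early enhancer and promoter and terminated by the SV40 poly(A) signal. After a remnant of the multiple cloning site comes a FLAG-type epitope, followed by a roughly 620 nt GFP-family segment that matches the large N-terminal Venus fragment in the name, apparently split near residue 210. Next is a region annotated by homology to Synechocystis DnaE. The automated call labels it dnaE-N, while the plasmid name describes a stuffer followed by InteinC, so the exact intein portion should be checked against the sequence. A short GFP-like fragment of about 87 nt then corresponds to the small C-terminal Venus piece. It is followed by a second FLAG tag and a short SV40 large T antigen-derived segment whose function the record does not state.

The stuffer presumably marks where a test sequence is inserted, but the cloning sites are recorded as unknown. The record lists mouse as the insert species, although Venus derives from Aequorea victoria GFP.
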