Features (pLannotate 1.2.2; 18 found; start..end, strand, type, name):
     61..364     +  enhancer       CMV enhancer: human cytomegalovirus immediate early enhancer
    365..568     +  promoter       CMV promoter: human cytomegalovirus (CMV) immediate early promoter
    591..634     +  misc_feature   MCS (fragment): multiple cloning site
    643..667     +  CDS            3xFLAG (fragment): three tandem FLAG® epitope tags
    677..1300    +  CDS            (3-F)Tyr-EGFP (fragment): (3-F)Tyr-EGFP is a basic (constitutively fluorescent) green fluorescent protein published in 2004, derived from Aequorea victoria.
   1289..1717    +  CDS            dnaE-N (fragment): DPO3A_SYNY3 - Experimental evidence at protein level: Swiss-Prot protein existence level 1. DNA polymerase III is a complex, multichain enzyme responsible for most of the replicative synthesis in bacteria. This DNA polymerase also exhibits 3' to 5' exonuclease activity. The alpha chain is the DNA polymerase (By similarity). From Synechocystis sp. (strain PCC 6803 / Kazusa).
   1718..1804    +  CDS            mAvicFP1 (fragment): mAvicFP1 is a basic (constitutively fluorescent) green fluorescent protein published in 2019, derived from Aequorea victoria. It has low acid sensitivity.
   1811..1834    +  CDS            FLAG: FLAG® epitope tag, followed by an enterokinase cleavage site
   1853..1936    +  CDS            large T antigen (fragment): large T antigen from SV40 (simian virus 40)
   1959..2080    +  polyA_signal   SV40 poly(A) signal: SV40 polyadenylation signal
   2114..2542    -  rep_origin     f1 ori (sequence partly withheld): f1 bacteriophage origin of replication; arrow indicates direction of (+) strand synthesis
   2569..2673    +  promoter       AmpR promoter: bla
   2675..3032    +  promoter       SV40 promoter: SV40 enhancer and early promoter
   3067..3861    +  CDS            NeoR/KanR: aminoglycoside phosphotransferase from Tn5; aph(3')-II (or nptII); confers resistance to neomycin, kanamycin, and G418 (Geneticin®)
   3882..4034    +  CDS            ble (fragment): BLE_KLEPN - Experimental evidence at protein level: Swiss-Prot protein existence level 1. Binding protein with a strong affinity to the bleomycin family of antibiotics. Binds to CL990; an antimitotic-antibiotic compound. From Klebsiella pneumoniae.
   4093..4140    +  polyA_signal   HSV TK poly(A) signal: herpes simplex virus thymidine kinase polyadenylation signal (Cole and Stacy, 1985)
   4231..4247    -  polyA_signal   bGH poly(A) signal (fragment): bovine growth hormone polyadenylation signal
   4469..5057    +  rep_origin     ori: high-copy-number ColE1/pMB1/pBR322/pUC origin of replication
>Addgene plasmid #130153 | pRDAX-405 FLAG Venus210[1] Stuffer/InteinC Venus210[2] | depositor full sequence | sequence record 249531 | Full Sequence
TAGTTATTAATAGTAATCAATTACGGGGTCATTAGTTCATAGCCCATATATGGAGTTCCGCGTTACATAA
CTTACGGTAAATGGCCCGCCTGGCTGACCGCCCAACGACCCCCGCCCATTGACGTCAATAATGACGTATG
TTCCCATAGTAACGCCAATAGGGACTTTCCATTGACGTCAATGGGTGGAGTATTTACGGTAAACTGCCCA
CTTGGCAGTACATCAAGTGTATCATATGCCAAGTACGCCCCCTATTGACGTCAATGACGGTAAATGGCCC
GCCTGGCATTATGCCCAGTACATGACCTTATGGGACTTTCCTACTTGGCAGTACATCTACGTATTAGTCA
TCGCTATTACCATGGTGATGCGGTTTTGGCAGTACATCAATGGGCGTGGATAGCGGTTTGACTCACGGGG
ATTTCCAAGTCTCCACCCCATTGACGTCAATGGGAGTTTGTTTTGGCACCAAAATCAACGGGACTTTCCA
AAATGTCGTAACAACTCCGCCCCATTGACGCAAATGGGCGGTAGGCGTGTACGGTGGGAGGTCTATATAA
GCAGAGCTGGTTTAGTGAACCGTCAGATCCGCTAGCGCTACCGGACTCAGATCTCGAGCTCAAGCTTCGA
ATTCGCCACCATGGACTACAAAGACGATGACGATAAAGGAAGTGTGTCAAAGGGAGAAGAGTTGTTTACC
GGTGTTGTTCCCATACTGGTGGAACTGGATGGTGACGTCAATGGACACAAGTTTAGCGTTTCTGGCGAAG
GAGAAGGCGATGCTACCTATGGCAAACTGACCCTCAAACTGATCTGTACGACTGGAAAGTTGCCTGTACC
TTGGCCAACACTGGTCACAACCTTGGGCTATGGGCTGCAATGCTTTGCCCGTTATCCTGATCACATGAAG
CAACATGACTTCTTTAAGTCTGCTATGCCAGAGGGATATGTGCAGGAACGGACTATCTTCTTCAAGGACG
ACGGCAACTACAAGACGAGAGCTGAGGTGAAATTTGAGGGTGACACACTGGTGAATCGCATAGAGCTGAA
AGGCATCGACTTCAAAGAAGATGGGAATATTCTCGGGCATAAACTCGAGTACAACTACAATTCCCACAAC
GTGTACATCACTGCCGATAAGCAGAAGAATGGGATTAAGGCGAACTTCAAGATCCGACACAACATCGAGG
ATGGTGGGGTCCAGCTTGCCGACCATTATCAGCAGAACACACCCATTGGGGATGGACCAGTCCTGTTGCC
GGATAACCACTACCTCAGTTACCAGAGCAAACTGTCCAAATCTTGTCTGTCCTATGAGACTGAGATCCTG
ACAGTTGAGTATGGTCTGCTTCCCATAGGCAAGATCGTGGAGAAAAGGATCGAATGTACCGTGTACTCAG
TCGACAATAACGGCAACATCTACACTCAACCTGTTGCACAGTGGCATGATAGAGGAGAACAGGAAGTGTT
CGAGTACTGCTTGGAGGATGGGAGTCTGATACGAGCCACGAAAGACCACAAGTTCATGACCGTAGATGGA
CAGATGCTGCCAATTGACGAGATCTTTGAGCGGGAATTGGACCTGATGAGGGTGGATAATCTTCCGAACA
TCAAGATTGCTACACGCAAGTATCTCGGGAAACAGAACGTCTACGACATTGGTGTGGAACGTGACCACAA
CTTTGCGCTCAAGAATGGCTTCATTGCCAGCAATTGCGATCCCAATGAGAAGAGGGACCATATGGTACTG
CTCGAATTCGTGACTGCAGCAGGCATTACCCTTGGGATGGATGAACTTTATAAGACTGGTGATTACAAGG
ATGACGATGACAAGTAAGCGGCCGCGACTCTAGATCATAATCAGCCATACCACATTTGTAGAGGTTTTAC
TTGCTTTAAAAAACCTCCCACACCTCCCCCTGAACCTGAAACATAAAATGAATGCAATTGTTGTTGTTAA
CTTGTTTATTGCAGCTTATAATGGTTACAAATAAAGCAATAGCATCACAAATTTCACAAATAAAGCATTT
TTTTCACTGCATTCTAGTTGTGGTTTGTCCAAACTCATCAATGTATCTTAAGGCGTAAATTGTAAGCGTT
AATATTTTGTTAAAATTCGCGTTAAATTTTTGTTAAATCAGCTCATTTTTTAACCAATAGGCCGAAATCG
GCAAAATCCCTTATAAATCAAAAGAATAGACCGAGATAGGGT
[37 nt withheld, positions 2213-2249]
AAAGAACGTGGACTCCAACGTCAAAGG
[49 nt withheld, positions 2277-2325]
T
[91 nt withheld, positions 2327-2417]
G
[124 nt withheld, positions 2419-2542]
CAGGTGGCACTTTTCGGGGAAATGTGCGCGGAACCCCTATTTGTTTATTTTTCTAAATACATTCAAATAT
GTATCCGCTCATGAGACAATAACCCTGATAAATGCTTCAATAATATTGAAAAAGGAAGAGTCCTGAGGCG
GAAAGAACCAGCTGTGGAATGTGTGTCAGTTAGGGTGTGGAAAGTCCCCAGGCTCCCCAGCAGGCAGAAG
TATGCAAAGCATGCATCTCAATTAGTCAGCAACCAGGTGTGGAAAGTCCCCAGGCTCCCCAGCAGGCAGA
AGTATGCAAAGCATGCATCTCAATTAGTCAGCAACCATAGTCCCGCCCCTAACTCCGCCCATCCCGCCCC
TAACTCCGCCCAGTTCCGCCCATTCTCCGCCCCATGGCTGACTAATTTTTTTTATTTATGCAGAGGCCGA
GGCCGCCTCGGCCTCTGAGCTATTCCAGAAGTAGTGAGGAGGCTTTTTTGGAGGCCTAGGCTTTTGCAAA
GATCGATCAAGAGACAGGATGAGGATCGTTTCGCATGATTGAACAAGATGGATTGCACGCAGGTTCTCCG
GCCGCTTGGGTGGAGAGGCTATTCGGCTATGACTGGGCACAACAGACAATCGGCTGCTCTGATGCCGCCG
TGTTCCGGCTGTCAGCGCAGGGGCGCCCGGTTCTTTTTGTCAAGACCGACCTGTCCGGTGCCCTGAATGA
ACTGCAAGACGAGGCAGCGCGGCTATCGTGGCTGGCCACGACGGGCGTTCCTTGCGCAGCTGTGCTCGAC
GTTGTCACTGAAGCGGGAAGGGACTGGCTGCTATTGGGCGAAGTGCCGGGGCAGGATCTCCTGTCATCTC
ACCTTGCTCCTGCCGAGAAAGTATCCATCATGGCTGATGCAATGCGGCGGCTGCATACGCTTGATCCGGC
TACCTGCCCATTCGACCACCAAGCGAAACATCGCATCGAGCGAGCACGTACTCGGATGGAAGCCGGTCTT
GTCGATCAGGATGATCTGGACGAAGAGCATCAGGGGCTCGCGCCAGCCGAACTGTTCGCCAGGCTCAAGG
CGAGCATGCCCGACGGCGAGGATCTCGTCGTGACCCATGGCGATGCCTGCTTGCCGAATATCATGGTGGA
AAATGGCCGCTTTTCTGGATTCATCGACTGTGGCCGGCTGGGTGTGGCGGACCGCTATCAGGACATAGCG
TTGGCTACCCGTGATATTGCTGAAGAGCTTGGCGGCGAATGGGCTGACCGCTTCCTCGTGCTTTACGGTA
TCGCCGCTCCCGATTCGCAGCGCATCGCCTTCTATCGCCTTCTTGACGAGTTCTTCTGAGCGGGACTCTG
GGGTTCGAAATGACCGACCAAGCGACGCCCAACCTGCCATCACGAGATTTCGATTCCACCGCCGCCTTCT
ATGAAAGGTTGGGCTTCGGAATCGTTTTCCGGGACGCCGGCTGGATGATCCTCCAGCGCGGGGATCTCAT
GCTGGAGTTCTTCGCCCACCCTAGGGGGAGGCTAACTGAAACACGGAAGGAGACAATACCGGAAGGAACC
CGCGCTATGACGGCAATAAAAAGACAGAATAAAACGCACGGTGTTGGGTCGTTTGTTCATAAACGCGGGG
TTCGGTCCCAGGGCTGGCACTCTGTCGATACCCCACCGAGACCCCATTGGGGCCAATACGCCCGCGTTTC
TTCCTTTTCCCCACCCCACCCCCCAAGTTCGGGTGAAGGCCCAGGGCTCGCAGCCAACGTCGGGGCGGCA
GGCCCTGCCATAGCCTCAGGTTACTCATATATACTTTAGATTGATTTAAAACTTCATTTTTAATTTAAAA
GGATCTAGGTGAAGATCCTTTTTGATAATCTCATGACCAAAATCCCTTAACGTGAGTTTTCGTTCCACTG
AGCGTCAGACCCCGTAGAAAAGATCAAAGGATCTTCTTGAGATCCTTTTTTTCTGCGCGTAATCTGCTGC
TTGCAAACAAAAAAACCACCGCTACCAGCGGTGGTTTGTTTGCCGGATCAAGAGCTACCAACTCTTTTTC
CGAAGGTAACTGGCTTCAGCAGAGCGCAGATACCAAATACTGTCCTTCTAGTGTAGCCGTAGTTAGGCCA
CCACTTCAAGAACTCTGTAGCACCGCCTACATACCTCGCTCTGCTAATCCTGTTACCAGTGGCTGCTGCC
AGTGGCGATAAGTCGTGTCTTACCGGGTTGGACTCAAGACGATAGTTACCGGATAAGGCGCAGCGGTCGG
GCTGAACGGGGGGTTCGTGCACACAGCCCAGCTTGGAGCGAACGACCTACACCGAACTGAGATACCTACA
GCGTGAGCTATGAGAAAGCGCCACGCTTCCCGAAGGGAGAAAGGCGGACAGGTATCCGGTAAGCGGCAGG
GTCGGAACAGGAGAGCGCACGAGGGAGCTTCCAGGGGGAAACGCCTGGTATCTTTATAGTCCTGTCGGGT
TTCGCCACCTCTGACTTGAGCGTCGATTTTTGTGATGCTCGTCAGGGGGGCGGAGCCTATGGAAAAACGC
CAGCAACGCGGCCTTTTTACGGTTCCTGGCCTTTTGCTGGCCTTTTGCTCACATGTTCTTTCCTGCGTTA
TCCCCTGATTCTGTGGATAACCGTATTACCGCCATGCAT
